Addgene plasmid #157468: pD649-HAsp-DLL1-COMP5AP-AviTag-9xHis
Purpose: Mammalian expression of cell-surface protein extracellular domain fused to COMP5AP-AviTag-9xHis. Protein is secreted from cells.
Depositing lab: Chris Garcia. Depositing organization: Stanford University. Publication: A Human IgSF Cell-Surface Interactome Reveals a Complex Network of Protein-Protein Interactions. Wojtowicz WM, Vielmetter J, Fernandes RA, Siepe DH, Eastman CL, Chisholm GB, Cox S, Klock H, Anderson PW, Rue SM, Miller JJ, Glaser SM, Bragstad ML, Vance J, Lam AW, Lesley SA, Zinn K, Garcia KC. Cell. 2020 Aug 20;182(4):1027-1043.e17. doi: 10.1016/j.cell.2020.07.025. PubMed 32822567.
Backbone
  Vector backbone: pD649
  Backbone size w/o insert (bp): 7153
  Vector type: Mammalian Expression
Growth in bacteria
  Bacterial resistance: Ampicillin, 100 μg/mL
  Growth temperature: 37°C
  Growth strain: DH5alpha
  Copy number: High Copy
Gene/Insert
  Gene/Insert name: DLL1
  Species: H. sapiens (human)
  Insert size (bp): 1584
  Entrez Gene: DLL1 (a.k.a. DELTA1, DL1, Delta, NEDBAS)
  Promoter: CMV/SP6
  Tag / fusion protein: COMP5AP-AviTag-9xHis (C terminal on backbone)
  Cloning method: Restriction Enzyme; 5′ cloning site GCGGCCGC (not destroyed); 3′ cloning site GGCGCGCC (not destroyed)
  Sequencing primers: 5′ ATTTAGGTGACACTATAG; 3′ CGTCGCACTCCATCACGGTG
Resource information
  A portion of this plasmid was derived from a plasmid made by: synthesis by ThermoFisher
Terms and licenses: Academic/Nonprofit Terms; Industry Terms: Not Available to Industry
Depositor comments: Some plasmids in this collection may have an IS4-like element ISVsa5 family transposase upstream of the CMV promoter.
How to cite: pD649-HAsp-DLL1-COMP5AP-AviTag-9xHis was a gift from Chris Garcia (Addgene plasmid # 157468 ; http://n2t.net/addgene:157468 ; RRID:Addgene_157468)
