[The description below was written by a language model from this plasmid's Addgene catalogue record and pLannotate feature annotations shown in this document.]
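Description:
pD649-HAsp-DLL1-COMP5AP-AviTag-9xHis is a mammalian expression plasmid (8,737 bp in the depositor's full sequence) built on the pD649 backbone to produce a secreted, multimerised form of the extracellular domain of human DLL1, a transmembrane ligand of Notch receptors. It is propagated in E. coli as a high-copy plasmid through a ColE1/pUC-type origin with ampicillin selection (AmpR). The annotation also finds an SV40 promoter/EM7 promoter cassette driving a puromycin N-acetyltransferase coding sequence with an SV40 poly(A) signal, which could permit selection in mammalian cells, although the catalogue entry does not list a mammalian marker. Short kanamycin-resistance, lacZα, ble and f1 ori matches are only fragments and are probably backbone remnants.

Expression is driven by the CMV enhancer/promoter followed by a partial CMV intron A. An SP6 promoter lies just upstream of the open reading frame; it also serves as the sequencing primer site. The reading frame begins with a secretion leader: the name indicates an HA signal peptide, whereas the annotation software scores a partial match to an immunoglobulin heavy-chain signal sequence. The 1,584 bp DLL1 segment follows, cloned between preserved NotI and AscI sites. It is fused at its C terminus to the backbone-encoded COMP5AP module, consisting of the coiled-coil region of rat cartilage oligomeric matrix protein, which assembles fusions into pentamers, and human placental alkaline phosphatase as an enzymatic reporter. An AviTag for site-specific enzymatic biotinylation, a polyhistidine tag for affinity purification and a bGH poly(A) signal complete the cassette.

The high-avidity, enzyme-labelled protein suits detection of weak extracellular interactions, consistent with the associated human cell-surface interactome screen. The depositor notes that some plasmids in this collection carry an IS4-like transposase insertion upstream of the CMV promoter; none is annotated here.
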