Features (pLannotate 1.2.2; 24 found; start..end, strand, type, name):
    119..143     -  CDS            KanR (fragment): aminoglycoside phosphotransferase; aph(3')-Ia; confers resistance to kanamycin
    254..842     +  rep_origin     ori: high-copy-number ColE1/pMB1/pBR322/pUC origin of replication
   1067..1084    +  terminator     rrnB T2 terminator (fragment): transcription terminator T2 from the E. coli rrnB gene
   1109..1128    -  CDS            lacZα (fragment): LacZα fragment of β-galactosidase; lacZ fragment
   1584..1600    +  protein_bind   lac operator: The lac repressor binds to the lac operator to inhibit transcription in E. coli. This inhibition can be relieved by adding lactose or isopropyl-β-D-thiogalactopyranoside (IPTG). lac repressor encoded by lacI
   1843..2146    +  enhancer       CMV enhancer: human cytomegalovirus immediate early enhancer
   2147..2350    +  promoter       CMV promoter: human cytomegalovirus (CMV) immediate early promoter
   2486..2529    +  intron         CMV intron (fragment): modified intron A from human cytomegalovirus
   2581..2599    +  promoter       SP6 promoter: promoter for bacteriophage SP6 RNA polymerase
   2603..2640    +  CDS            IgH signal sequence (fragment): signal sequence from the mouse immunoglobulin heavy chain variable region
   2749..4332    +  CDS            DLL1 (fragment): DLL1_HUMAN - Experimental evidence at protein level: Swiss-Prot protein existence level 1. Transmembrane ligand protein of NOTCH1, NOTCH2 and NOTCH3 receptors that binds the extracellular domain (ECD) of Notch receptor in a cis and trans fashion manner (PubMed:11006133). Following transinteraction, ligand cells produce mechanical force that depends of a clathrin-mediated endocytosis, requiring ligand ubiquitination, EPN1 interaction, and actin polymerisation; these events promote Notch receptor extracellular domain (NECD) transendocytosis and triggers Notch signaling through induction of cleav
   4429..4608    +  CDS            Comp (fragment): COMP_RAT - Experimental evidence at protein level: Swiss-Prot protein existence level 1. May play a role in the structural integrity of cartilage via its interaction with other extracellular matrix proteins such as the collagens and fibronectin. Can mediate the interaction of chondrocytes with the cartilage extracellular matrix through interaction with cell surface integrin receptors. Could play a role in the pathogenesis of osteoarthritis. Potent suppressor of apoptosis in both primary chondrocytes and transformed cells. Suppresses apoptosis by blocking the activation of caspase-3 and by indu
   4596..6048    +  CDS            SEAP (fragment): secreted alkaline phosphatase from human placenta The natural enzyme has a C-terminal transmembrane sequence that is replaced by a GPI anchor.
   6073..6114    +  CDS            AviTag™ (fragment): peptide tag that allows for enzymatic biotinylation
   6118..6141    +  CDS            8xHis: 8xHis affinity tag
   6287..6398    +  polyA_signal   bGH poly(A) signal: bovine growth hormone polyadenylation signal
   6399..6507    +  rep_origin     f1 ori (fragment): f1 bacteriophage origin of replication; arrow indicates direction of (+) strand synthesis
   6521..6850    +  promoter       SV40 promoter: SV40 enhancer and early promoter
   6898..6945    +  promoter       EM7 promoter: synthetic bacterial promoter&nbsp
   6964..7563    +  CDS            PuroR (fragment): puromycin N-acetyltransferase; pac from Streptomyces; confers resistance to puromycin
   7573..7698    +  CDS            ble (fragment): BLE_KLEPN - Experimental evidence at protein level: Swiss-Prot protein existence level 1. Binding protein with a strong affinity to the bleomycin family of antibiotics. Binds to CL990; an antimitotic-antibiotic compound. From Klebsiella pneumoniae.
   7693..7814    +  polyA_signal   SV40 poly(A) signal: SV40 polyadenylation signal
   7867..8727    -  CDS            AmpR: β-lactamase; bla; confers resistance to ampicillin, carbenicillin, and related antibiotics
   8730..89      -  promoter       AmpR promoter (fragment) (across the origin): bla
>Addgene plasmid #157468 | pD649-HAsp-DLL1-COMP5AP-AviTag-9xHis | depositor full sequence | sequence record 304045 | Full Sequence
TTTCAATATTATTGAAGCATTTATCAGGGTTATTGTCTCATGAGCGGATACATATTTGAATGTATTTAGA
AAAATAAACAAATAGGGGTCAGTGTTACAACCAATTAACCAATTCTGAACATTATCGCGAGCCCATTTAT
ACCTGAATATGGCTCATAACACCCCTTGCTCATGACCAAAATCCCTTAACGTGAGTTACGCGCGCGTCGT
TCCACTGAGCGTCAGACCCCGTAGAAAAGATCAAAGGATCTTCTTGAGATCCTTTTTTTCTGCGCGTAAT
CTGCTGCTTGCAAACAAAAAAACCACCGCTACCAGCGGTGGTTTGTTTGCCGGATCAAGAGCTACCAACT
CTTTTTCCGAAGGTAACTGGCTTCAGCAGAGCGCAGATACCAAATACTGTTCTTCTAGTGTAGCCGTAGT
TAGCCCACCACTTCAAGAACTCTGTAGCACCGCCTACATACCTCGCTCTGCTAATCCTGTTACCAGTGGC
TGCTGCCAGTGGCGATAAGTCGTGTCTTACCGGGTTGGACTCAAGACGATAGTTACCGGATAAGGCGCAG
CGGTCGGGCTGAACGGGGGGTTCGTGCACACAGCCCAGCTTGGAGCGAACGACCTACACCGAACTGAGAT
ACCTACAGCGTGAGCTATGAGAAAGCGCCACGCTTCCCGAAGGGAGAAAGGCGGACAGGTATCCGGTAAG
CGGCAGGGTCGGAACAGGAGAGCGCACGAGGGAGCTTCCAGGGGGAAACGCCTGGTATCTTTATAGTCCT
GTCGGGTTTCGCCACCTCTGACTTGAGCGTCGATTTTTGTGATGCTCGTCAGGGGGGCGGAGCCTATGGA
AAAACGCCAGCAACGCGGCCTTTTTACGGTTCCTGGCCTTTTGCTGGCCTTTTGCTCACATGTTCTTTCC
TGCGTTATCCCCTGATTCTGTGGATAACCGTATTACCGCCTTTGAGTGAGCTGATACCGCTCGCCGCAGC
CGAACGACCGAGCGCAGCGAGTCAGTGAGCGAGGAAGCGGAAGGCGAGAGTAGGGAACTGCCAGGCATCA
AACTAAGCAGAAGGCCCCTGACGGATGGCCTTTTTGCGTTTCTACAAACTCTTTCTGTGTTGTAAAACGA
CGGCCAGTCTTAAGCTCGGGCCCCCTGGGCGGTTCTGATAACGAGTAATCGTTAATCCGCAAATAACGTA
AAAACCCGCTTCGGCGGGTTTTTTTATGGGGGGAGTTTAGGGAAAGAGCATTTGTCAGAATATTTAAGGG
CGCCTGTCACTTTGCTTGATATATGAGAATTATTTAACCTTATAAATGAGAAAAAAGCAACGCACTTTAA
ATAAGATACGTTGCTTTTTCGATTGATGAACACCTATAATTAAACTATTCATCTATTATTTATGATTTTT
TGTATATACAATATTTCTAGTTTGTTAAAGAGAATTAAGAAAATAAATCTCGAAAATAATAAAGGGAAAA
TCAGTTTTTGATATCAAAATTATACATGTCAACGATAATACAAAATATAATACAAACTATAAGATGTTAT
CAGTATTTATTATCATTTAGAATAAATTTTGTGTCGCCCTTAATTGTGAGCGGATAACAATTACGAGCTT
CATGCACAGTGGCGTTGACTCAATATTGGCCATTAGCCATATTATTCATTGGTTATATAGCATAAATCAA
TATTGGCTATTGGCCATTGCATACGTTGTATCTATATCATAATATGTACATTTATATTGGCTCATGTCCA
ATATGACCGCCATGTTGGCATTGATTATTGACTAGTTATTAATAGTAATCAATTACGGGGTCATTAGTTC
ATAGCCCATATATGGAGTTCCGCGTTACATAACTTACGGTAAATGGCCCGCCTGGCTGACCGCCCAACGA
CCCCCGCCCATTGACGTCAATAATGACGTATGTTCCCATAGTAACGCCAATAGGGACTTTCCATTGACGT
CAATGGGTGGAGTATTTACGGTAAACTGCCCACTTGGCAGTACATCAAGTGTATCATATGCCAAGTACGC
CCCCTATTGACGTCAATGACGGTAAATGGCCCGCCTGGCATTATGCCCAGTACATGACCTTATGGGACTT
TCCTACTTGGCAGTACATCTACGTATTAGTCATCGCTATTACCATGGTGATGCGGTTTTGGCAGTACATC
AATGGGCGTGGATAGCGGTTTGACTCACGGGGATTTCCAAGTCTCCACCCCATTGACGTCAATGGGAGTT
TGTTTTGGCACCAAAATCAACGGGACTTTCCAAAATGTCGTAACAACTCCGCCCCATTGACGCAAATGGG
CGGTAGGCGTGTACGGTGGGAGGTCTATATAAGCAGAGCTCGTTTAGTGAACCGTCAGATCGCCTGGAGA
CGCCATCCACGCTGTTTTGACCTCCATAGAAGACACCGGGACCGATCCAGCCTCCGCGGCCGGGAACGGT
GCATTGGAACGCGGATTCCCCGTGCCAAGAGTGACGTAAGTACCGCCTATAGAGTCTATAGGCCCACCCC
CTTGGCTTCGTTAGAACGCGGCTACAATTAATACATAACCTTATGTATCATACACATACGATTTAGGTGA
CACTATAGAATAACATCCACTTTGCCTTTCTCTCCACAGGTGTCCACTCCCAGGTCCAACTGCACCTCGG
TTCTATCGAAAACGCGCCTGCTAGCGCCACCATGAAGACCATCATTGCCCTGAGCTACATCTTCTGCCTG
GTGTTCGCTGCGGCCGCCCAAGTTTGGTCTAGCGGAGTGTTTGAGCTGAAGCTGCAAGAGTTCGTGAACA
AGAAGGGCCTGCTGGGCAACAGAAACTGCTGTAGAGGCGGAGCTGGCCCTCCTCCTTGTGCCTGTCGGAC
CTTCTTCAGAGTGTGCCTGAAGCACTACCAGGCCAGCGTGTCACCTGAGCCTCCATGTACCTATGGCAGC
GCCGTGACACCTGTGCTGGGAGTCGATAGCTTCAGCCTGCCTGATGGTGGCGGAGCCGATAGCGCCTTCA
GCAACCCTATCAGATTCCCCTTCGGCTTCACCTGGCCTGGCACCTTTAGCCTGATCATCGAGGCCCTGCA
CACAGACAGCCCTGACGATCTGGCCACCGAGAATCCCGAGAGACTGATCAGCAGACTGGCCACACAGAGA
CACCTGACCGTGGGAGAAGAGTGGTCCCAGGATCTGCACAGCAGCGGCAGAACCGACCTGAAGTACAGCT
ACAGATTCGTGTGCGACGAGCACTACTACGGCGAGGGCTGTAGCGTGTTCTGCAGACCCAGAGATGATGC
CTTCGGCCACTTCACCTGTGGCGAGAGGGGAGAGAAAGTCTGCAACCCTGGATGGAAGGGCCCCTACTGT
ACCGAGCCTATCTGTCTGCCTGGCTGTGATGAGCAGCACGGCTTCTGTGATAAGCCCGGCGAGTGCAAGT
GTAGAGTCGGCTGGCAGGGCAGATACTGCGACGAGTGCATCAGATACCCTGGCTGCCTGCACGGAACCTG
TCAGCAGCCTTGGCAGTGCAATTGCCAAGAAGGCTGGGGCGGACTGTTCTGCAATCAAGACCTGAACTAC
TGCACCCACCACAAGCCTTGCAAGAACGGCGCCACCTGTACCAATACCGGCCAGGGCAGCTACACATGCA
GCTGTAGACCTGGCTACACCGGCGCCACATGTGAACTGGGCATCGATGAGTGCGACCCATCTCCATGCAA
GAATGGCGGCAGCTGCACCGACCTGGAAAACTCCTACTCCTGCACCTGTCCTCCAGGCTTCTACGGCAAG
ATCTGCGAGCTGAGCGCCATGACCTGTGCCGATGGACCCTGCTTCAATGGCGGAAGATGCAGCGATTCTC
CCGACGGCGGCTACTCCTGTAGATGTCCTGTGGGCTACAGCGGCTTCAACTGCGAGAAGAAGATCGACTA
CTGCAGCAGCAGCCCCTGCAGCAATGGCGCCAAATGTGTGGATCTGGGCGACGCCTACCTGTGTAGATGC
CAGGCCGGATTTTCCGGCAGACACTGTGACGACAACGTGGACGATTGCGCCAGCTCTCCATGCGCTAACG
GCGGCACATGTAGAGATGGCGTGAACGACTTCAGCTGCACATGCCCACCTGGCTATACAGGCCGGAATTG
CTCTGCCCCTGTGTCCAGATGTGAACACGCCCCTTGTCACAACGGGGCCACATGTCACGAACGCGGACAC
AGATATGTGTGCGAGTGCGCCAGAGGCTATGGCGGCCCTAATTGCCAGTTCCTGCTGCCTGAACTGCCTC
CTGGACCTGCTGTGGTGGATCTGACCGAGAAGCTGGAAGGACAAGGCGGCCCTTTTCCTTGGGGCGCGCC
GGAAGATCAAGTTGATCCAAGATTGATTGATGGCAAGGGCGGATCTCTGGAGGTGCTGTTCCAGGGACCA
GGCGGAAGCGGCAATCCCGGCGGCGATCTGGCCCCCCAGATGCTGCGCGAGCTGCAGGAGACCAATGCCG
CCCTGCAGGACGTGCGCGAGCTGCTGCGCCACCGCGTGAAGGAGATCACCTTCCTGAAGAACACCGTGAT
GGAGTGCGACGCCTGCGGTATGCAGCCCTCTAGAGGCTCCGGCTCCATCATCCCAGTTGAGGAGGAGAAC
CCGGACTTCTGGAACCGCGAGGCAGCCGAGGCCCTGGGTGCCGCCAAGAAGCTGCAGCCTGCACAGACAG
CCGCCAAGAACCTCATCATCTTCCTGGGCGATGGGATGGGGGTGTCTACGGTGACAGCTGCCAGGATCCT
AAAAGGGCAGAAGAAGGACAAACTGGGGCCTGAGATACCCCTGGCCATGGACCGCTTCCCATATGTGGCT
CTGTCCAAGACATACAATGTAGACAAACATGTGCCAGACAGTGGAGCCACAGCCACGGCCTACCTGTGCG
GGGTCAAGGGCAACTTCCAGACCATTGGCTTGAGTGCAGCCGCCCGCTTTAACCAGTGCAACACGACACG
CGGCAACGAGGTCATCTCCGTGATGAATCGGGCCAAGAAAGCAGGGAAGTCAGTGGGAGTGGTAACCACC
ACACGAGTGCAGCACGCCTCGCCAGCCGGCACCTACGCCCACACGGTGAACCGCAACTGGTACTCGGACG
CCGACGTGCCTGCCTCGGCCCGCCAGGAGGGGTGCCAGGACATCGCTACGCAGCTCATCTCCAACATGGA
CATTGACGTGATCCTAGGTGGAGGCCGAAAGTACATGTTTCGCATGGGAACCCCAGACCCTGAGTACCCA
GATGACTACAGCCAAGGTGGGACCAGGCTGGACGGGAAGAATCTGGTGCAGGAATGGCTGGCGAAGCGCC
AGGGTGCCCGGTATGTGTGGAACCGCACTGAGCTCATGCAGGCTTCCCTGGACCCGTCTGTGACCCATCT
CATGGGTCTCTTTGAGCCTGGAGACATGAAATACGAGATCCACCGAGACTCCACACTGGACCCCTCCCTG
ATGGAGATGACAGAGGCTGCCCTGCGCCTGCTGAGCAGGAACCCCCGCGGCTTCTTCCTCTTCGTGGAGG
GTGGTCGCATCGACCATGGTCATCATGAAAGCAGGGCTTACCGGGCACTGACTGAGACGATCATGTTCGA
CGACGCCATTGAGAGGGCGGGCCAGCTCACCAGCGAGGAGGACACGCTGAGCCTCGTCACTGCCGACCAC
TCCCACGTCTTCTCCTTCGGAGGCTACCCCCTGCGAGGGAGCTCCATCTTCGGGCTGGCCCCTGGCAAGG
CCCGGGACAGGAAGGCCTACACGGTCCTCCTATACGGAAACGGTCCAGGCTATGTGCTCAAGGACGGCGC
CCGGCCGGATGTTACCGAGAGCGAGAGCGGGAGCCCCGAGTATCGGCAGCAGTCAGCAGTGCCCCTGGAC
GAAGAGACCCACGCAGGCGAGGACGTGGCGGTGTTCGCGCGCGGCCCGCAGGCGCACCTGGTTCACGGCG
TGCAGGAGCAGACCTTCATAGCGCACGTCATGGCCTTCGCCGCCTGCCTGGAGCCCTACACCGCCTGCGA
CCTGGCGCCCCCCGCCGGCACCACCGACGCCGCGCACCCGGGTGGCGGAGGACTGAACGACATCTTCGAG
GCTCAGAAAATCGAATGGCACGAACATCACCATCACCATCACCATCACCATTAAGGCCGGCCTGTAGTCA
CTGGCACAACGCGTTACCCGGTAAGCCAATCGGGTATACACGGTCGTCATACTGCAGACAGGGTTCTTCT
ACTTTGCAAGATAGTCTTGAGTAGTAAAATAAATAGATAGAGAAAATCAGCCTCGACTGTGCCTTCTAGT
TGCCAGCCATCTGTTGTTTGCCCCTCCCCCGTGCCTTCCTTGACCCTGGAAGGTGCCACTCCCACTGTCC
TTTCCTAATAAAATGAGGAAATTGCATCACAACACTCAACCCTATCTCGGTCTATTCTTTTGATTTATAA
GGGATTTTGCCGATTTCGGCCTATTGGTTAAAAAATGAGCTGATTTAACAAAAATTTAACGCGAATTAAT
TCTGTGGAATGTGTGTCAGTTAGGGTGTGGAAAGTCCCCAGGCTCCCCAGCAGGCAGAAGTATGCAAAGC
ATGCATCTCAATTAGTCAGCAACCAGGTGTGGAAAGTCCCCAGGCTCCCCAGCAGGCAGAAGTATGCAAA
GCATGCATCTCAATTAGTCAGCAACCATAGTCCCGCCCCTAACTCCGCCCATCCCGCCCCTAACTCCGCC
CAGTTCCGCCCATTCTCCGCCCCATGGCTGACTAATTTTTTTTATTTATGCAGAGGCCGAGGCCGCCTCT
GCCTCTGAGCTATTCCAGAAGTAGTGAGGAGGCTTTTTTGGAGGCCTAGGCTTTTGCAAAAAGCTCCCGG
GAGCTTGTATATCCATTTTCGGATCTGATCAGCACGTGTTGACAATTAATCATCGGCATAGTATATCGGC
ATAGTATAATACGACAAGGTGAGGAACTAAACCATGACCGAGTACAAGCCCACGGTGCGCCTCGCCACCC
GCGACGACGTCCCCAGGGCCGTACGCACCCTCGCCGCCGCGTTCGCCGACTACCCCGCCACGCGCCACAC
CGTCGATCCGGACCGCCACATCGAGCGGGTCACCGAGCTGCAAGAACTCTTCCTCACGCGCGTCGGGCTC
GACATCGGCAAGGTGTGGGTCGCGGACGACGGCGCCGCGGTGGCGGTCTGGACCACGCCGGAGAGCGTCG
AAGCGGGGGCGGTGTTCGCCGAGATCGGCCCGCGCATGGCCGAGTTGAGCGGTTCCCGGCTGGCCGCGCA
GCAACAGATGGAAGGCCTCCTGGCGCCGCACCGGCCCAAGGAGCCCGCGTGGTTCCTGGCCACCGTCGGC
GTCTCGCCCGACCACCAGGGCAAGGGTCTGGGCAGCGCCGTCGTGCTCCCCGGAGTGGAGGCGGCCGAGC
GCGCCGGGGTGCCCGCCTTCCTGGAGACATCCGCGCCCCGCAACCTCCCCTTCTACGAGCGGCTCGGCTT
CACCGTCACCGCCGACGTCGAGGTGCCCGAAGGACCGCGCACCTGGTGCATGACCCGCAAGCCCGGTGCC
TGACACGTGCTACGAGATTTCGATTCCACCGCCGCCTTCTATGAAAGGTTGGGCTTCGGAATCGTTTTCC
GGGACGCCGGCTGGATGATCCTCCAGCGCGGGGATCTCATGCTGGAGTTCTTCGCCCACCCCAACTTGTT
TATTGCAGCTTATAATGGTTACAAATAAAGCAATAGCATCACAAATTTCACAAATAAAGCATTTTTTTCA
CTGCATTCTAGTTGTGGTTTGTCCAAACTCATCAATGTATCTTATCATGTCTGTATACCGTCGACCTCTA
GCTAGAGCTTGGCGTAATCATGGTCATTACCAATGCTTAATCAGTGAGGCACCTATCTCAGCGATCTGTC
TATTTCGTTCATCCATAGTTGCCTGACTCCCCGTCGTGTAGATAACTACGATACGGGAGGGCTTACCATC
TGGCCCCAGCGCTGCGATGATACCGCGAGAACCACGCTCACCGGCTCCGGATTTATCAGCAATAAACCAG
CCAGCCGGAAGGGCCGAGCGCAGAAGTGGTCCTGCAACTTTATCCGCCTCCATCCAGTCTATTAATTGTT
GCCGGGAAGCTAGAGTAAGTAGTTCGCCAGTTAATAGTTTGCGCAACGTTGTTGCCATCGCTACAGGCAT
CGTGGTGTCACGCTCGTCGTTTGGTATGGCTTCATTCAGCTCCGGTTCCCAACGATCAAGGCGAGTTACA
TGATCCCCCATGTTGTGCAAAAAAGCGGTTAGCTCCTTCGGTCCTCCGATCGTTGTCAGAAGTAAGTTGG
CCGCAGTGTTATCACTCATGGTTATGGCAGCACTGCATAATTCTCTTACTGTCATGCCATCCGTAAGATG
CTTTTCTGTGACTGGTGAGTACTCAACCAAGTCATTCTGAGAATAGTGTATGCGGCGACCGAGTTGCTCT
TGCCCGGCGTCAATACGGGATAATACCGCGCCACATAGCAGAACTTTAAAAGTGCTCATCATTGGAAAAC
GTTCTTCGGGGCGAAAACTCTCAAGGATCTTACCGCTGTTGAGATCCAGTTCGATGTAACCCACTCGTGC
ACCCAACTGATCTTCAGCATCTTTTACTTTCACCAGCGTTTCTGGGTGAGCAAAAACAGGAAGGCAAAAT
GCCGCAAAAAAGGGAATAAGGGCGACACGGAAATGTTGAATACTCATATTCTTCCTT
