>Addgene plasmid #157468 | pD649-HAsp-DLL1-COMP5AP-AviTag-9xHis | depositor partial sequence | sequence record 304046 | insert (extracellular domain)
CAAGTTTGGTCTAGCGGAGTGTTTGAGCTGAAGCTGCAAGAGTTCGTGAACAAGAAGGGCCTGCTGGGCA
ACAGAAACTGCTGTAGAGGCGGAGCTGGCCCTCCTCCTTGTGCCTGTCGGACCTTCTTCAGAGTGTGCCT
GAAGCACTACCAGGCCAGCGTGTCACCTGAGCCTCCATGTACCTATGGCAGCGCCGTGACACCTGTGCTG
GGAGTCGATAGCTTCAGCCTGCCTGATGGTGGCGGAGCCGATAGCGCCTTCAGCAACCCTATCAGATTCC
CCTTCGGCTTCACCTGGCCTGGCACCTTTAGCCTGATCATCGAGGCCCTGCACACAGACAGCCCTGACGA
TCTGGCCACCGAGAATCCCGAGAGACTGATCAGCAGACTGGCCACACAGAGACACCTGACCGTGGGAGAA
GAGTGGTCCCAGGATCTGCACAGCAGCGGCAGAACCGACCTGAAGTACAGCTACAGATTCGTGTGCGACG
AGCACTACTACGGCGAGGGCTGTAGCGTGTTCTGCAGACCCAGAGATGATGCCTTCGGCCACTTCACCTG
TGGCGAGAGGGGAGAGAAAGTCTGCAACCCTGGATGGAAGGGCCCCTACTGTACCGAGCCTATCTGTCTG
CCTGGCTGTGATGAGCAGCACGGCTTCTGTGATAAGCCCGGCGAGTGCAAGTGTAGAGTCGGCTGGCAGG
GCAGATACTGCGACGAGTGCATCAGATACCCTGGCTGCCTGCACGGAACCTGTCAGCAGCCTTGGCAGTG
CAATTGCCAAGAAGGCTGGGGCGGACTGTTCTGCAATCAAGACCTGAACTACTGCACCCACCACAAGCCT
TGCAAGAACGGCGCCACCTGTACCAATACCGGCCAGGGCAGCTACACATGCAGCTGTAGACCTGGCTACA
CCGGCGCCACATGTGAACTGGGCATCGATGAGTGCGACCCATCTCCATGCAAGAATGGCGGCAGCTGCAC
CGACCTGGAAAACTCCTACTCCTGCACCTGTCCTCCAGGCTTCTACGGCAAGATCTGCGAGCTGAGCGCC
ATGACCTGTGCCGATGGACCCTGCTTCAATGGCGGAAGATGCAGCGATTCTCCCGACGGCGGCTACTCCT
GTAGATGTCCTGTGGGCTACAGCGGCTTCAACTGCGAGAAGAAGATCGACTACTGCAGCAGCAGCCCCTG
CAGCAATGGCGCCAAATGTGTGGATCTGGGCGACGCCTACCTGTGTAGATGCCAGGCCGGATTTTCCGGC
AGACACTGTGACGACAACGTGGACGATTGCGCCAGCTCTCCATGCGCTAACGGCGGCACATGTAGAGATG
GCGTGAACGACTTCAGCTGCACATGCCCACCTGGCTATACAGGCCGGAATTGCTCTGCCCCTGTGTCCAG
ATGTGAACACGCCCCTTGTCACAACGGGGCCACATGTCACGAACGCGGACACAGATATGTGTGCGAGTGC
GCCAGAGGCTATGGCGGCCCTAATTGCCAGTTCCTGCTGCCTGAACTGCCTCCTGGACCTGCTGTGGTGG
ATCTGACCGAGAAGCTGGAAGGACAAGGCGGCCCTTTTCCTTGG
